>Addgene plasmid #179391 | pET-epELM-5 | addgene full sequence | sequence record 352517 | Addgene NGS Result
GACGGGCAACAGCTGATTGCCCTTCACCGCCTGGCCCTGAGAGAGTTGCAGCAAGCGGTCCACGCTGGTT
TGCCCCAGCAGGCGAAAATCCTGTTTGATGGTGGTTAACGGCGGGATATAACATGAGCTGTCTTCGGTAT
CGTCGTATCCCACTACCGAGATATCCGCACCAACGCGCAGCCCGGACTCGGTAATGGCGCGCATTGCGCC
CAGCGCCATCTGATCGTTGGCAACCAGCATCGCAGTGGGAACGATGCCCTCATTCAGCATTTGCATGGTT
TGTTGAAAACCGGACATGGCACTCCAGTCGCCTTCCCGTTCCGCTATCGGCTGAATTTGATTGCGAGTGA
GATATTTATGCCAGCCAGCCAGACGCAGACGCGCCGAGACAGAACTTAATGGGCCCGCTAACAGCGCGAT
TTGCTGGTGACCCAATGCGACCAGATGCTCCACGCCCAGTCGCGTACCGTCTTCATGGGAGAAAATAATA
CTGTTGATGGGTGTCTGGTCAGAGACATCAAGAAATAACGCCGGAACATTAGTGCAGGCAGCTTCCACAG
CAATGGCATCCTGGTCATCCAGCGGATAGTTAATGATCAGCCCACTGACGCGTTGCGCGAGAAGATTGTG
CACCGCCGCTTTACAGGCTTCGACGCCGCTTCGTTCTACCATCGACACCACCACGCTGGCACCCAGTTGA
TCGGCGCGAGATTTAATCGCCGCGACAATTTGCGACGGCGCGTGCAGGGCCAGACTGGAGGTGGCAACGC
CAATCAGCAACGACTGTTTGCCCGCCAGTTGTTGTGCCACGCGGTTGGGAATGTAATTCAGCTCCGCCAT
CGCCGCTTCCACTTTTTCCCGCGTTTTCGCAGAAACGTGGCTGGCCTGGTTCACCACGCGGGAAACGGTC
TGATAAGAGACACCGGCATACTCTGCGACATCGTATAACGTTACTGGTTTCACATTCACCACCCTGAATT
GACTCTCTTCCGGGCGCTATCATGCCATACCGCGAAAGGTTTTGCGCCATTCGATGGTGTCCGGGATCTC
GACGCTCTCCCTTATGCGACTCCTGCATTAGGAAGCAGCCCAGTAGTAGGTTGAGGCCGTTGAGCACCGC
CGCCGCAAGGAATGGTGCATGCAAGGAGATGGCGCCCAACAGTCCCCCGGCCACGGGGCCTGCCACCATA
CCCACGCCGAAACAAGCGCTCATGAGCCCGAAGTGGCGAGCCCGATCTTCCCCATCGGTGATGTCGGCGA
TATAGGCGCCAGCAACCGCACCTGTGGCGCCGGTGATGCCGGCCACGATGCGTCCGGCGTAGAGGATCGA
GATCTCGATCCCGCGAAATTAATACGACTCACTATAGGGGAATTGTGAGCGGATAACAATTCCCCTCTAG
AAATAATTTTGTTTAACTTTAAGAAGGAGATATACCATGGGCAGCAGCCATCATCATCATCATCACAGCA
GCGGCCTGGTGCCGCGCGGCAGCCATATGGCTAGCATGACTGGTGGACAGCAAATGGGTCGGATCCTTGA
CGGGAAGGGTCCTGAACAGAACCCTGCTGAGCACAAGCCATCAGTCATCGTCACCCGCAGGCGGTCCACC
CGAATCCCCGGGACAGATGCTCAAGCTCAGGCAGAGGACATGAATGTCAAGTTGGAGGGGGAGCCTTCCG
TGCGGAAACCATAAGCTTGCGGCCGCACTCGAGCACCACCACCACCACCACTGAGATCCGGCTGCTAACA
AAGCCCGAAAGGAAGCTGAGTTGGCTGCTGCCACCGCTGAGCAATAACTAGCATAACCCCTTGGGGCCTC
TAAACGGGTCTTGAGGGGTTTTTTGCTGAAAGGAGGAACTATATCCGGATTGGCGAATGGG
[124 nt withheld, positions 1882-2005]
C
[91 nt withheld, positions 2007-2097]
A
[49 nt withheld, positions 2099-2147]
CCTTTGACGTTGGAGTCCACGTTCTTT
[37 nt withheld, positions 2175-2211]
ACCCTATCTCGGTCTATTCTTTTGATTTATAAGGGATTTTGCCGATTTCGGCCTATTGGTTAAAAAATGA
GCTGATTTAACAAAAATTTAACGCGAATTTTAACAAAATATTAACGCTTACAATTTAGGTGGCACTTTTC
GGGGAAATGTGCGCGGAACCCCTATTTGTTTATTTTTCTAAATACATTCAAATATGTATCCGCTCATGAA
TTAATTCTTAGAAAAACTCATCGAGCATCAAATGAAACTGCAATTTATTCATATCAGGATTATCAATACC
ATATTTTTGAAAAAGCCGTTTCTGTAATGAAGGAGAAAACTCACCGAGGCAGTTCCATAGGATGGCAAGA
TCCTGGTATCGGTCTGCGATTCCGACTCGTCCAACATCAATACAACCTATTAATTTCCCCTCGTCAAAAA
TAAGGTTATCAAGTGAGAAATCACCATGAGTGACGACTGAATCCGGTGAGAATGGCAAAAGTTTATGCAT
TTCTTTCCAGACTTGTTCAACAGGCCAGCCATTACGCTCGTCATCAAAATCACTCGCATCAACCAAACCG
TTATTCATTCGTGATTGCGCCTGAGCGAGACGAAATACGCGATCGCTGTTAAAAGGACAATTACAAACAG
GAATCGAATGCAACCGGCGCAGGAACACTGCCAGCGCATCAACAATATTTTCACCTGAATCAGGATATTC
TTCTAATACCTGGAATGCTGTTTTCCCGGGGATCGCAGTGGTGAGTAACCATGCATCATCAGGAGTACGG
ATAAAATGCTTGATGGTCGGAAGAGGCATAAATTCCGTCAGCCAGTTTAGTCTGACCATCTCATCTGTAA
CATCATTGGCAACGCTACCTTTGCCATGTTTCAGAAACAACTCTGGCGCATCGGGCTTCCCATACAATCG
ATAGATTGTCGCACCTGATTGCCCGACATTATCGCGAGCCCATTTATACCCATATAAATCAGCATCCATG
TTGGAATTTAATCGCGGCCTAGAGCAAGACGTTTCCCGTTGAATATGGCTCATAACACCCCTTGTATTAC
TGTTTATGTAAGCAGACAGTTTTATTGTTCATGACCAAAATCCCTTAACGTGAGTTTTCGTTCCACTGAG
CGTCAGACCCCGTAGAAAAGATCAAAGGATCTTCTTGAGATCCTTTTTTTCTGCGCGTAATCTGCTGCTT
GCAAACAAAAAAACCACCGCTACCAGCGGTGGTTTGTTTGCCGGATCAAGAGCTACCAACTCTTTTTCCG
AAGGTAACTGGCTTCAGCAGAGCGCAGATACCAAATACTGTCCTTCTAGTGTAGCCGTAGTTAGGCCACC
ACTTCAAGAACTCTGTAGCACCGCCTACATACCTCGCTCTGCTAATCCTGTTACCAGTGGCTGCTGCCAG
TGGCGATAAGTCGTGTCTTACCGGGTTGGACTCAAGACGATAGTTACCGGATAAGGCGCAGCGGTCGGGC
TGAACGGGGGGTTCGTGCACACAGCCCAGCTTGGAGCGAACGACCTACACCGAACTGAGATACCTACAGC
GTGAGCTATGAGAAAGCGCCACGCTTCCCGAAGGGAGAAAGGCGGACAGGTATCCGGTAAGCGGCAGGGT
CGGAACAGGAGAGCGCACGAGGGAGCTTCCAGGGGGAAACGCCTGGTATCTTTATAGTCCTGTCGGGTTT
CGCCACCTCTGACTTGAGCGTCGATTTTTGTGATGCTCGTCAGGGGGGCGGAGCCTATGGAAAAACGCCA
GCAACGCGGCCTTTTTACGGTTCCTGGCCTTTTGCTGGCCTTTTGCTCACATGTTCTTTCCTGCGTTATC
CCCTGATTCTGTGGATAACCGTATTACCGCCTTTGAGTGAGCTGATACCGCTCGCCGCAGCCGAACGACC
GAGCGCAGCGAGTCAGTGAGCGAGGAAGCGGAAGAGCGCCTGATGCGGTATTTTCTCCTTACGCATCTGT
GCGGTATTTCACACCGCAATGGTGCACTCTCAGTACAATCTGCTCTGATGCCGCATAGTTAAGCCAGTAT
ACACTCCGCTATCGCTACGTGACTGGGTCATGGCTGCGCCCCGACACCCGCCAACACCCGCTGACGCGCC
CTGACGGGCTTGTCTGCTCCCGGCATCCGCTTACAGACAAGCTGTGACCGTCTCCGGGAGCTGCATGTGT
CAGAGGTTTTCACCGTCATCACCGAAACGCGCGAGGCAGCTGCGGTAAAGCTCATCAGCGTGGTCGTGAA
GCGATTCACAGATGTCTGCCTGTTCATCCGCGTCCAGCTCGTTGAGTTTCTCCAGAAGCGTTAATGTCTG
GCTTCTGATAAAGCGGGCCATGTTAAGGGCGGTTTTTTCCTGTTTGGTCACTGATGCCTCCGTGTAAGGG
GGATTTCTGTTCATGGGGGTAATGATACCGATGAAACGAGAGAGGATGCTCACGATACGGGTTACTGATG
ATGAACATGCCCGGTTACTGGAACGTTGTGAGGGTAAACAACTGGCGGTATGGATGCGGCGGGACCAGAG
AAAAATCACTCAGGGTCAATGCCAGCGCTTCGTTAATACAGATGTAGGTGTTCCACAGGGTAGCCAGCAG
CATCCTGCGATGCAGATCCGGAACATAATGGTGCAGGGCGCTGACTTCCGCGTTTCCAGACTTTACGAAA
CACGGAAACCGAAGACCATTCATGTTGTTGCTCAGGTCGCAGACGTTTTGCAGCAGCAGTCGCTTCACGT
TCGCTCGCGTATCGGTGATTCATTCTGCTAACCAGTAAGGCAACCCCGCCAGCCTAGCCGGGTCCTCAAC
GACAGGAGCACGATCATGCGCACCCGTGGGGCCGCCATGCCGGCGATAATGGCCTGCTTCTCGCCGAAAC
GTTTGGTGGCGGGACCAGTGACGAAGGCTTGAGCGAGGGCGTGCAAGATTCCGAATACCGCAAGCGACAG
GCCGATCATCGTCGCGCTCCAGCGAAAGCGGTCCTCGCCGAAAATGACCCAGAGCGCTGCCGGCACCTGT
CCTACGAGTTGCATGATAAAGAAGACAGTCATAAGTGCGGCGACGATAGTCATGCCCCGCGCCCACCGGA
AGGAGCTGACTGGGTTGAAGGCTCTCAAGGGCATCGGTCGAGATCCCGGTGCCTAATGAGTGAGCTAACT
TACATTAATTGCGTTGCGCTCACTGCCCGCTTTCCAGTCGGGAAACCTGTCGTGCCAGCTGCATTAATGA
ATCGGCCAACGCGCGGGGAGAGGCGGTTTGCGTATTGGGCGCCAGGGTGGTTTTTCTTTTCACCAGTGA
Features (pLannotate 1.2.2; 22 found; start..end, strand, type, name):
    964..1041    -  promoter       lacI promoter: lacI
   1049..1328    -  CDS            TcR (fragment): tetracycline efflux protein; tet; confers resistance to tetracycline
   1350..1368    +  promoter       T7 promoter: promoter for bacteriophage T7 RNA polymerase
   1369..1393    +  protein_bind   lac operator: The lac repressor binds to the lac operator to inhibit transcription in E. coli. This inhibition can be relieved by adding lactose or isopropyl-β-D-thiogalactopyranoside (IPTG). lac repressor encoded by lacI
   1408..1430    +  RBS            RBS: efficient ribosome binding site from bacteriophage T7 gene 10 (Olins and Rangwala, 1989)
   1449..1465    +  CDS            capTEV™ (fragment): composite tag for in vivo biotinylation, TEV protease cleavage, and 6xHis tagging
   1476..1493    +  CDS            thrombin site: thrombin recognition and cleavage site
   1497..1529    +  CDS            T7 tag (gene 10 leader): leader peptide from bacteriophage T7 gene 10 promotes efficient translation in E. coli
   1539..1733    +  CDS            MIDEAS (fragment): MDEAS_HUMAN - Also known as C14orf117 Experimental evidence at protein level: Swiss-Prot protein existence level 1. From Homo sapiens (Human).
   1714..1731    +  CDS            9xHis (fragment): 9xHis affinity tag
   1741..1790    +  CDS            SET1 (fragment): solubility-enhancement tag derived from T7 phage gene 10B
   1798..1845    +  terminator     T7 terminator: transcription terminator for bacteriophage T7 RNA polymerase
   1882..2310    +  rep_origin     f1 ori (sequence partly withheld): f1 bacteriophage origin of replication; arrow indicates direction of (+) strand synthesis
   2363..2420    +  promoter       AmpR promoter (fragment): bla
   2429..3244    -  CDS            KanR: aminoglycoside phosphotransferase; aph(3')-Ia; confers resistance to kanamycin in bacteria or G418 (Geneticin®) in eukaryotes
   3366..3954    +  rep_origin     ori: high-copy-number ColE1/pMB1/pBR322/pUC origin of replication
   4140..4279    -  misc_feature   bom: basis of mobility region from pBR322
   4381..4572    -  CDS            rop: Rop protein, which maintains plasmids at low copy number; rop
   4589..4969    +  CDS            YPB1_ECOLX: Protein predicted: Swiss-Prot protein existence level 4. From Escherichia coli.
   5041..5332    -  CDS            TcR (fragment): tetracycline efflux protein; tet; confers resistance to tetracycline
   5347..5368    -  protein_bind   CAP binding site: CAP binding activates transcription in the presence of cAMP. E. coli catabolite activator protein
   5381..963     -  CDS            lacI (across the origin): lac repressor; lacI; The lac repressor binds to the lac operator to inhibit transcription in E. coli. This inhibition can be relieved by adding lactose or isopropyl-β-D-thiogalactopyranoside (IPTG).
