[The description below was written by a language model from this plasmid's Addgene catalogue record and pLannotate feature annotations shown in this document.]
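Description:
pET-epELM-5 is a bacterial expression plasmid built on the Novagen pET28c(+) backbone, about 5.5 kb in total, designed to produce a short peptide of human ELMSAN1 (also called MIDEAS) in E. coli. It is selected with kanamycin through the aph(3')-Ia KanR gene and replicates from a pBR322/ColE1-type origin. The neighbouring bom and rop elements are typical of pET vectors, rop acting to limit copy number, although the catalogue lists copy number as unknown. An f1 origin is also present, and the annotated short TcR fragments and partial AmpR promoter appear to be non-functional backbone remnants picked up by automated annotation.

The 153 bp insert, cloned between BamHI and HindIII, encodes residues 550–600 of ELMSAN1. Expression is driven by the T7 promoter with an adjacent lac operator (T7lac), followed by the T7 gene 10 ribosome binding site and ending at the T7 terminator. The plasmid-borne lacI gene supplies repressor, so transcription requires a host that provides T7 RNA polymerase and is induced with IPTG. Upstream of the insert, the reading frame carries the N-terminal 6xHis tag (annotated here as a tag fragment), a thrombin cleavage site and the T7 tag leader, giving a fusion that can be affinity purified. A His-tag match is also annotated at the 3′ end of the insert region, corresponding to the vector's optional C-terminal His sequence, but the record does not state whether it is translated in frame.

According to the depositor, the encoded segment is the epitope recognised by a commercial anti-ELMSAN1 antibody, and expression of the peptide was confirmed by Western blot. This suggests use as an antigen or specificity control for that antibody.
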