Addgene plasmid #179391: pET-epELM-5
Purpose: Express a peptide (reside from 550 through 600) of human ELMSAN1 (Q6PJG2) in bacteria
Depositing lab: Shiro Iuchi. Depositing organization: Harvard Medical School. Publication: RNAmetasome network for macromolecule biogenesis in human cells. Iuchi S, Paulo JA. Commun Biol. 2021 Dec 15;4(1):1399. doi: 10.1038/s42003-021-02928-y. PubMed 34912035.
Backbone
  Vector backbone: pET28C (+)
  Backbone manufacturer: Novagen
  Backbone size w/o insert (bp): 5367
  Total vector size (bp): 5504
  Vector type: Bacterial Expression
Growth in bacteria
  Bacterial resistance: Kanamycin, 50 μg/mL
  Growth temperature: 37°C
  Growth strain: NEB C3013
  Growth instructions: Depositor recommends NEB C3013 for downstream applications.
  Copy number: Unknown
Gene/Insert
  Gene/Insert name: ELMSAN1 (alt name: MIDEAS)
  Species: H. sapiens (human)
  Insert size (bp): 153
  GenBank ID: NM_194278.3
  Entrez Gene: MIDEAS (a.k.a. C14orf117, C14orf43, ELMSAN1, LSR68, c14_5541)
  Promoter: T7 lac
  Tag / fusion protein: 6x His (N terminal on insert)
  Cloning method: Restriction Enzyme; 5′ cloning site BamHI (unknown if destroyed); 3′ cloning site HindIII (unknown if destroyed)
  Sequencing primers: 5′ T7 promoter primer; 3′ T7 terminator primer
Terms and licenses: Academic/Nonprofit Terms; Industry Terms: Not Available to Industry
Depositor comments: The insert encodes the epitope (ELMSAN1 residue 550-600) of the antibody (Catalog # A303-157A, BETHYL). Expressed protein has been confirmed by Western blot.
How to cite: pET-epELM-5 was a gift from Shiro Iuchi (Addgene plasmid # 179391 ; http://n2t.net/addgene:179391 ; RRID:Addgene_179391)
